>Addgene plasmid #234458 | pAG Retro Puro Empty | addgene full sequence | sequence record 464639 | Addgene NGS Result
CGCGCGTAATACGACTCACTATAGGGCGAATTGGGTACCGGGCCCCCCCTCGAGGTCGACGGTATCGGGG
GCATGCAGTGCCACCTGCAGCCTGAATATGGGCCAAACAGGATATCTGTGGTAAGCAGTTCCTGCCCCGG
CTCAGGGCCAAGAACAGATGGAACAGCTGAATATGGGCCAAACAGGATATCTGTGGTAAGCAGTTCCTGC
CCCGGCTCAGGGCCAAGAACAGATGGTCCCCAGATGCGGTCCAGCCCTCAGCAGTTTCTAGAGAACCATC
AGATGTTTCCAGGGTGCCCCAAGGACCTGAAATGACCCTGTGCCTTATTTGAACTAACCAATCAGTTCGC
TTCTCGCTTCTGTTCGCGCGCTTCTGCTCCCCGAGCTCAATAAAAGAGCCCACAACCCCTCACTCGGGGC
GCCAGTCCTCCGATTGACTGAGTCGCCCGGGTACCCGTGTATCCAATAAACCCTCTTGCAGTTGCATCCG
ACTTGTGGTCTCGCTGTTCCTTGGGAGGGTCTCCTCTGAGTGATTGACTACCCGTCAGCGGGGGTCTTTC
ATTTGGGGGCTCGTCCGGGATCGGGAGACCCCTGCCCAGGGACCACCGACCCACCACCGGGAGGCAAGCT
GGCCAGCAACTTATCTGTGTCTGTCCGATTGTCTAGTGTCTATGACTGATTTTATGCGCCTGCGTCGGTA
CTAGTTAGCTAACTAGCTCTGTATCTGGCGGACCCGTGGTGGAACTGACGAGTTCTGAACACCCGGCCGC
AACCCTGGGAGACGTCCCAGGGACTTTGGGGGCCGTTTTTGTGGCCCGACCTGAGGAAGGGAGTCGATGT
GGAATCCGACCCCGTCAGGATATGTGGTTCTGGTAGGAGACGAGAACCTAAAACAGTTCCCGCCTCCGTC
TGAATTTTTGCTTTCGGTTTGGAACCGAAGCCGCGCGTCTTGTCTGCTGCAGCGCTGCAGCATCGTTCTG
TGTTGTCTCTGTCTGACTGTGTTTCTGTATTTGTCTGAAAATTAGGGCCAGACTGTTACCACTCCCTTAA
GTTTGACCTTAGGTCACTGGAAAGATGTCGAGCGGATCGCTCACAACCAGTCGGTAGATGTCAAGAAGAG
ACGTTGGGTTACCTTCTGCTCTGCAGAATGGCCAACCTTTAACGTCGGATGGCCGCGAGACGGCACCTTT
AACCGAGACCTCATCACCCAGGTTAAGATCAAGGTCTTTTCACCTGGCCCGCATGGACACCCAGACCAGG
TCCCCTACATCGTGACCTGGGAAGCCTTGGCTTTTGACCCCCCTCCCTGGGTCAAGCCCTTTGTACACCC
TAAGCCTCCGCCTCCTCTTCCTCCATCCGCCCCGTCTCTCCCCCTTGAACCTCCTCGTTCGACCCCGCCT
CGATCCTCCCTTTATCCAGCCCTCACTCCTTCTCTAGGCGCCGGCCGGATCCCAGTGTGGTGGTACGTAG
GAATTCGCCAGCACAGTGGTCGACCCTGTGGAATGTGTGTCAGTTAGGGTGTGGAAAGTCCCCAGGCTCC
CCAGCAGGCAGAAGTATGCAAAGCATGCATCTCAATTAGTCAGCAACCAGGTGTGGAAAGTCCCCAGGCT
CCCCAGCAGGCAGAAGTATGCAAAGCATGCATCTCAATTAGTCAGCAACCATAGTCCCGCCCCTAACTCC
GCCCATCCCGCCCCTAACTCCGCCCAGTTCCGCCCATTCTCCGCCCCATGGCTGACTAATTTTTTTTATT
TATGCAGAGGCCGAGGCCGCCTCGGCCTCTGAGCTATTCCAGAAGTAGTGAGGAGGCTTTTTTGGAGGCC
TAGGCTTTTGCAAAAAGCTTACCATGACCGAGTACAAGCCCACGGTGCGCCTCGCCACCCGCGACGACGT
CCCCAGGGCCGTACGCACCCTCGCCGCCGCGTTCGCCGACTACCCCGCCACGCGCCACACCGTCGATCCG
GACCGCCACATCGAGCGGGTCACCGAGCTGCAAGAACTCTTCCTCACGCGCGTCGGGCTCGACATCGGCA
AGGTGTGGGTCGCGGACGACGGCGCCGCGGTGGCGGTCTGGACCACGCCGGAGAGCGTCGAAGCGGGGGC
GGTGTTCGCCGAGATCGGCCCGCGCATGGCCGAGTTGAGCGGTTCCCGGCTGGCCGCGCAGCAACAGATG
GAAGGCCTCCTGGCGCCGCACCGGCCCAAGGAGCCCGCGTGGTTCCTGGCCACCGTCGGCGTCTCGCCCG
ACCACCAGGGCAAGGGTCTGGGCAGCGCCGTCGTGCTCCCCGGAGTGGAGGCGGCCGAGCGCGCCGGGGT
GCCCGCCTTCCTGGAGACCTCCGCGCCCCGCAACCTCCCCTTCTACGAGCGGCTCGGCTTCACCGTCACC
GCCGACGTCGAGGTGCCCGAAGGACCGCGCACCTGGTGCATGACCCGCAAGCCCGGTGCCTGACGCCCGC
CCCACGACCCGCAGCGCCCGACCGAAAGGAGCGCACGACCCCATGCATCGATAAAATAAAAGATTTTATT
TAGTCTCCAGAAAAAGGGGGGAATGAAAGACCCCACCTGTAGGTTTGGCAAGCTAGCTTAAGTAACGCCA
TTTTGCAAGGCATGGAAAAATACATAACTGAGAATAGAGAAGTTCAGATCAAGGTCAGGAACAGATGGAA
CAGCTGAATATGGGCCAAACAGGATATCTGTGGTAAGCAGTTCCTGCCCCGGCTCAGGGCCAAGAACAGA
TGGAACAGCTGAATATGGGCCAAACAGGATATCTGTGGTAAGCAGTTCCTGCCCCGGCTCAGGGCCAAGA
ACAGATGGTCCCCAGATGCGGTCCAGCCCTCAGCAGTTTCTAGAGAACCATCAGATGTTTCCAGGGTGCC
CCAAGGACCTGAAATGACCCTGTGCCTTATTTGAACTAACCAATCAGTTCGCTTCTCGCTTCTGTTCGCG
CGCTTCTGCTCCCCGAGCTCAATAAAAGAGCCCACAACCCCTCACTCGGGGCGCCAGTCCTCCGATTGAC
TGAGTCGCCCGGGTACCCGTGTATCCAATAAACCCTCTTGCAGTTGCATCCGACTTGTGGTCTCGCTGTT
CCTTGGGAGGGTCTCCTCTGAGTGATTGACTACCCGTCAGCGGGGGTCTTTCACATGCAGCATGTATCGG
CGCCAAGCCGAATTCTGCAGATATCCATCACACTGGCGGCCGCTCGACTAGAGCGGCCGCCACCGCGGTG
GAGCTCCAGCTTTTGTTCCCTTTAGTGAGGGTTAATTGCGCGCTTGGCGTAATCATGGTCATAGCTGTTT
CCTGTGTGAAATTGTTATCCGCTCACAATTCCACACAACATACGAGCCGGAAGCATAAAGTGTAAAGCCT
GGGGTGCCTAATGAGTGAGCTAACTCACATTAATTGCGTTGCGCTCACTGCCCGCTTTCCAGTCGGGAAA
CCTGTCGTGCCAGCTGCATTAATGAATCGGCCAACGCGCGGGGAGAGGCGGTTTGCGTATTGGGCGCTCT
TCCGCTTCCTCGCTCACTGACTCGCTGCGCTCGGTCGTTCGGCTGCGGCGAGCGGTATCAGCTCACTCAA
AGGCGGTAATACGGTTATCCACAGAATCAGGGGATAACGCAGGAAAGAACATGTGAGCAAAAGGCCAGCA
AAAGGCCAGGAACCGTAAAAAGGCCGCGTTGCTGGCGTTTTTCCATAGGCTCCGCCCCCCTGACGAGCAT
CACAAAAATCGACGCTCAAGTCAGAGGTGGCGAAACCCGACAGGACTATAAAGATACCAGGCGTTTCCCC
CTGGAAGCTCCCTCGTGCGCTCTCCTGTTCCGACCCTGCCGCTTACCGGATACCTGTCCGCCTTTCTCCC
TTCGGGAAGCGTGGCGCTTTCTCATAGCTCACGCTGTAGGTATCTCAGTTCGGTGTAGGTCGTTCGCTCC
AAGCTGGGCTGTGTGCACGAACCCCCCGTTCAGCCCGACCGCTGCGCCTTATCCGGTAACTATCGTCTTG
AGTCCAACCCGGTAAGACACGACTTATCGCCACTGGCAGCAGCCACTGGTAACAGGATTAGCAGAGCGAG
GTATGTAGGCGGTGCTACAGAGTTCTTGAAGTGGTGGCCTAACTACGGCTACACTAGAAGAACAGTATTT
GGTATCTGCGCTCTGCTGAAGCCAGTTACCTTCGGAAAAAGAGTTGGTAGCTCTTGATCCGGCAAACAAA
CCACCGCTGGTAGCGGTGGTTTTTTTGTTTGCAAGCAGCAGATTACGCGCAGAAAAAAAGGATCTCAAGA
AGATCCTTTGATCTTTTCTACGGGGTCTGACGCTCAGTGGAACGAAAACTCACGTTAAGGGATTTTGGTC
ATGAGATTATCAAAAAGGATCTTCACCTAGATCCTTTTAAATTAAAAATGAAGTTTTAAATCAATCTAAA
GTATATATGAGTAAACTTGGTCTGACAGTTACCAATGCTTAATCAGTGAGGCACCTATCTCAGCGATCTG
TCTATTTCGTTCATCCATAGTTGCCTGACTCCCCGTCGTGTAGATAACTACGATACGGGAGGGCTTACCA
TCTGGCCCCAGTGCTGCAATGATACCGCGAGACCCACGCTCACCGGCTCCAGATTTATCAGCAATAAACC
AGCCAGCCGGAAGGGCCGAGCGCAGAAGTGGTCCTGCAACTTTATCCGCCTCCATCCAGTCTATTAATTG
TTGCCGGGAAGCTAGAGTAAGTAGTTCGCCAGTTAATAGTTTGCGCAACGTTGTTGCCATTGCTACAGGC
ATCGTGGTGTCACGCTCGTCGTTTGGTATGGCTTCATTCAGCTCCGGTTCCCAACGATCAAGGCGAGTTA
CATGATCCCCCATGTTGTGCAAAAAAGCGGTTAGCTCCTTCGGTCCTCCGATCGTTGTCAGAAGTAAGTT
GGCCGCAGTGTTATCACTCATGGTTATGGCAGCACTGCATAATTCTCTTACTGTCATGCCATCCGTAAGA
TGCTTTTCTGTGACTGGTGAGTACTCAACCAAGTCATTCTGAGAATAGTGTATGCGGCGACCGAGTTGCT
CTTGCCCGGCGTCAATACGGGATAATACCGCGCCACATAGCAGAACTTTAAAAGTGCTCATCATTGGAAA
ACGTTCTTCGGGGCGAAAACTCTCAAGGATCTTACCGCTGTTGAGATCCAGTTCGATGTAACCCACTCGT
GCACCCAACTGATCTTCAGCATCTTTTACTTTCACCAGCGTTTCTGGGTGAGCAAAAACAGGAAGGCAAA
ATGCCGCAAAAAAGGGAATAAGGGCGACACGGAAATGTTGAATACTCATACTCTTCCTTTTTCAATATTA
TTGAAGCATTTATCAGGGTTATTGTCTCATGAGCGGATACATATTTGAATGTATTTAGAAAAATAAACAA
ATAGGGGTTCCGCGCACATTTCCCCGAAAAGTGCCACCTAAATTGTAAGCGTTAATATTTTGTTAAAATT
CGCGTTAAATTTTTGTTAAATCAGCTCATTTTTTAACCAATAGGCCGAAATCGGCAAAATCCCTTATAAA
TCAAAAGAATAGACCGAGATAGGGT
[37 nt withheld, positions 5556-5592]
AAAGAACGTGGACTCCAACGTCAAAGG
[49 nt withheld, positions 5620-5668]
T
[91 nt withheld, positions 5670-5760]
G
[124 nt withheld, positions 5762-5885]
CCCATTCGCCATTCAGGCTGCGCAACTGTTGGGAAGGGCGATCGGTGCGGGCCTCTTCGCTATTACGCCA
GCTGGCGAAAGGGGGATGTGCTGCAAGGCGATTAAGTTGGGTAACGCCAGGGTTTTCCCAGTCACGACGT
TGTAAAACGACGGCCAGTGAG
Features (pLannotate 1.2.2; 20 found; start..end, strand, type, name):
      7..25      +  promoter       T7 promoter: promoter for bacteriophage T7 RNA polymerase
     34..67      -  misc_feature   MCS (fragment): pBluescript multiple cloning site
     92..561     +  LTR            LTR: long terminal repeat from Moloney murine leukemia virus
    685..959     +  misc_feature   MESV Ψ (fragment): packaging signal of murine embryonic stem cell virus
   1026..1442    +  CDS            gag (truncated): truncated Moloney murine leukemia virus (MMLV) gag gene lacking the start codon
   1505..1834    +  promoter       SV40 promoter: SV40 enhancer and early promoter
   1844..2443    +  CDS            PuroR: puromycin N-acetyltransferase; pac from Streptomyces alboniger; confers resistance to puromycin
   2542..2663    +  LTR            3' LTR (ΔU3) (fragment): self-inactivating 3' long terminal repeat (LTR) from Moloney murine leukemia virus
   2664..3133    +  LTR            LTR: long terminal repeat from Moloney murine leukemia virus
   3198..3226    -  misc_feature   MCS (fragment): pBluescript multiple cloning site
   3239..3257    -  promoter       T3 promoter: promoter for bacteriophage T3 RNA polymerase
   3302..3318    -  protein_bind   lac operator: The lac repressor binds to the lac operator to inhibit transcription in E. coli. This inhibition can be relieved by adding lactose or isopropyl-β-D-thiogalactopyranoside (IPTG). lac repressor encoded by lacI
   3326..3356    -  promoter       lac promoter: promoter for the E. coli lac operon
   3371..3392    -  protein_bind   CAP binding site: CAP binding activates transcription in the presence of cAMP. E. coli catabolite activator protein
   3405..3497    -  CDS            lacI (fragment): lac repressor; lacI; The lac repressor binds to the lac operator to inhibit transcription in E. coli. This inhibition can be relieved by adding lactose or isopropyl-β-D-thiogalactopyranoside (IPTG).
   3680..4268    -  rep_origin     ori: high-copy-number ColE1/pMB1/pBR322/pUC origin of replication
   4439..5299    -  CDS            AmpR: β-lactamase; bla; confers resistance to ampicillin, carbenicillin, and related antibiotics
   5300..5404    -  promoter       AmpR promoter: bla
   5457..5885    -  rep_origin     f1 ori (sequence partly withheld): f1 bacteriophage origin of replication; arrow indicates direction of (+) strand synthesis
   5890..6045    -  CDS            lacZα (fragment): LacZα fragment of β-galactosidase; lacZ fragment
