[The description below was written by a language model from this plasmid's Addgene catalogue record and pLannotate feature annotations shown in this document.]
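Description:
pAG Retro Puro Empty is an empty gammaretroviral backbone of about 6 kb, intended for cloning and expressing a gene of interest in mammalian cells with puromycin selection. It is propagated in E. coli through a high-copy ColE1/pUC-type origin and an ampicillin resistance gene (β-lactamase with its own promoter). The remaining bacterial portion looks pBluescript-derived. It carries an f1 phage origin, fragments of lacZα and lacI, the lac promoter/operator with its CAP site, multiple-cloning-site remnants, and T7 and T3 promoters flanking the viral cassette. The record specifies a recombination-tolerant host strain, as is commonly done for plasmids with directly repeated LTRs.

The viral cassette is bounded by Moloney murine leukemia virus long terminal repeats. Downstream of the 5′ LTR lie a packaging signal (annotated as a murine embryonic stem cell virus Ψ fragment) and a truncated gag segment lacking its start codon, which extends the packaging region without producing Gag protein. Next comes an SV40 enhancer/early promoter driving puromycin N-acetyltransferase, followed by the 3′ LTR. A short fragment annotated as a ΔU3 LTR sits directly against a full-length LTR annotation, so the table does not by itself establish a self-inactivating design.

No insert is present, and no dedicated internal promoter for the insert is annotated. The pBABE-type sequencing primers and the gap between gag and the SV40 promoter suggest that a gene introduced by Gibson assembly would sit there and be transcribed from the 5′ LTR, though the record does not state this explicitly. The vector encodes no viral structural or enzymatic proteins, so these must be supplied in trans to produce particles. Transduced cells can then be selected with puromycin to obtain stable expression.
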