Addgene plasmid #234458: pAG Retro Puro Empty
Purpose: (Empty Backbone) Retroviral vector for cloning and expressing your gene of interest. Puromycin selection.
Depositing lab: Melina Fan & Addgene Research Program. Depositing organization: Addgene.
Backbone
  Vector backbone: pAG retro
  Backbone manufacturer: Addgene
  Backbone size (bp): 6027
  Vector type: Retroviral
  Selectable markers: Puromycin
Growth in bacteria
  Bacterial resistance: Ampicillin, 100 μg/mL
  Growth temperature: 30°C
  Growth strain: NEB Stable
  Copy number: High Copy
Gene/Insert
  Cloning method: Gibson Cloning
  Sequencing primers: 5′ pBABE 5'; 3′ pBABE 3'
Terms and licenses: Academic/Nonprofit Terms; Industry Terms
How to cite: pAG Retro Puro Empty was a gift from Melina Fan & Addgene Research Program (Addgene plasmid # 234458 ; http://n2t.net/addgene:234458 ; RRID:Addgene_234458)
